Addgene plasmid #89443: CRY2PHR-PSD95FingR-GFP
Purpose: Localizes CRY2 to excitatory synapses
Depositing lab: Matthew Kennedy. Publication: Optogenetic Control of Synaptic Composition and Function. Sinnen BL, Bowen AB, Forte JS, Hiester BG, Crosby KC, Gibson ES, Dell'Acqua ML, Kennedy MJ. Neuron. 2017 Feb 8;93(3):646-660.e5. doi: 10.1016/j.neuron.2016.12.037. Epub 2017 Jan 26. PubMed 28132827.
Backbone
  Vector backbone: pCAG
  Backbone manufacturer: custom
  Vector type: Mammalian Expression
Growth in bacteria
  Bacterial resistance: Ampicillin, 100 μg/mL
  Growth temperature: 37°C
  Growth strain: DH5alpha
  Copy number: High Copy
Gene/Insert
  Gene/Insert name: CRY2-PSD95FingR-GFP
  Species: A. thaliana (mustard weed), Synthetic
  Mutation: Contains CRY2 a.a. 1-498
  Promoter: CAG
  Cloning method: Restriction Enzyme; 5′ cloning site unknown (unknown if destroyed); 3′ cloning site unknown (unknown if destroyed)
  Sequencing primers: 5′ n/a
Terms and licenses: Academic/Nonprofit Terms; Industry Terms: Not Available to Industry
Depositor comments: use ~200ng/well for 12 well plate
How to cite: CRY2PHR-PSD95FingR-GFP was a gift from Matthew Kennedy (Addgene plasmid # 89443 ; http://n2t.net/addgene:89443 ; RRID:Addgene_89443)
