[The description below was written by a language model from this plasmid's Addgene catalogue record and pLannotate feature annotations shown in this document.]
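Description:
CRY2PHR-PSD95FingR-GFP is a mammalian expression plasmid built on a custom pCAG backbone. It is propagated in E. coli at high copy from a ColE1/pUC-type origin and selected with ampicillin through the β-lactamase (AmpR) gene. Expression is driven by the CAG promoter, annotated here as the CMV immediate-early enhancer, the chicken β-actin promoter and a chimeric β-actin/β-globin intron, which gives strong constitutive transcription in many mammalian cell types, including neurons. Downstream of the coding region lie a second small chimeric intron, a WPRE to boost transcript stability and expression, and bGH and rabbit β-globin polyadenylation signals. An SV40 origin and residual lac sequences remain from the backbone.

The insert encodes a fusion that begins with CRY2PHR, the photolyase homology region of Arabidopsis cryptochrome 2 (residues 1-498), which binds CIB1 under blue light. It is followed by a segment annotated as a fibronectin fragment, which is consistent with the synthetic fibronectin-scaffold FingR intrabody against PSD-95, then a partial FLAG-like match and EGFP. After EGFP, the table annotates a CCR5-directed zinc-finger domain and a fragment matching ZNF720. In published FingR designs, a zinc finger paired with a KRAB-type repressor domain provides transcriptional feedback that limits unbound probe, but the record does not state this function, nor does it annotate a zinc-finger binding site.

The stated purpose is to localize CRY2 to excitatory synapses. By anchoring the light-sensitive module to endogenous PSD-95 and marking it with GFP, the construct supports optogenetic control of synaptic composition, presumably by light-driven recruitment of CIB-tagged partner proteins supplied from other constructs.
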