Features (pLannotate 1.2.2; 27 found; start..end, strand, type, name):
      4..22      +  enhancer       CMV enhancer (fragment): human cytomegalovirus immediate early enhancer
     39..418     +  enhancer       CMV enhancer: human cytomegalovirus immediate early enhancer
    421..696     +  promoter       chicken β-actin promoter: No description available
    697..1708    +  intron         chimeric intron: chimera between introns from chicken β-actin and rabbit β-globin
   1772..3265    +  CDS            CRY2PHR: N-terminal photolyase homology region of Arabidopsis thaliana cryptochrome 2 binds to CIB1 upon exposure to blue light (Kennedy et al., 2010)
   3305..3580    +  CDS            FINC_PLEWA (fragment): Experimental evidence at transcript level: Swiss-Prot protein existence level 2. Fibronectins bind cell surfaces and various compounds including collagen, fibrin, heparin, DNA, and actin. Fibronectins are involved in cell adhesion, cell motility, opsonization, wound healing, and maintenance of cell shape. May be involved in osteoblast compaction (By similarity). From Pleurodeles waltl (Iberian ribbed newt).
   3578..3602    +  CDS            3xFLAG (fragment): three tandem FLAG® epitope tags
   3626..4336    +  CDS            EGFP: EGFP is a basic (constitutively fluorescent) green fluorescent protein published in 1996, derived from Aequorea victoria. It is reported to be a rapidly-maturing weak dimer with moderate acid sensitivity.
   4382..4723    +  CDS            CCR5TC: zinc-finger domain from the CCR5-224 (+) zinc-finger nuclease that recognizes the left half-site target sequence in the human CCR5 gene (Perez et al., 2008; Gross et al., 2013)
   4781..4897    +  CDS            ZNF720 (fragment): ZN720_HUMAN - Experimental evidence at protein level: Swiss-Prot protein existence level 1. From Homo sapiens (Human).
   4946..5078    +  intron         chimeric intron: chimera between introns from human β-globin and immunoglobulin heavy chain genes
   5087..5675    +  misc_feature   WPRE: woodchuck hepatitis virus posttranscriptional regulatory element
   5679..5695    +  misc_feature   MCS (fragment): pUC18/19 multiple cloning site
   5708..5819    +  polyA_signal   bGH poly(A) signal: bovine growth hormone polyadenylation signal
   5969..6040    +  CDS            HBB (fragment): HBB_PONPY - Experimental evidence at transcript level: Swiss-Prot protein existence level 2. Involved in oxygen transport from the lung to the various peripheral tissues. From Pongo pygmaeus (Bornean orangutan).
   6111..6165    +  polyA_signal   β-globin poly(A) signal: rabbit β-globin polyadenylation signal (Gil and Proudfoot, 1987)
   6548..6564    -  protein_bind   lac operator: The lac repressor binds to the lac operator to inhibit transcription in E. coli. This inhibition can be relieved by adding lactose or isopropyl-β-D-thiogalactopyranoside (IPTG). lac repressor encoded by lacI
   6572..6602    -  promoter       lac promoter: promoter for the E. coli lac operon
   6617..6638    -  protein_bind   CAP binding site: CAP binding activates transcription in the presence of cAMP. E. coli catabolite activator protein
   6651..6690    -  CDS            lacI (fragment): lac repressor; lacI; The lac repressor binds to the lac operator to inhibit transcription in E. coli. This inhibition can be relieved by adding lactose or isopropyl-β-D-thiogalactopyranoside (IPTG).
   6697..6719    +  promoter       SV40 promoter (fragment): SV40 enhancer and early promoter
   6743..6878    +  rep_origin     SV40 ori: SV40 origin of replication
   6898..7032    +  polyA_signal   SV40 poly(A) signal: SV40 polyadenylation signal
   7034..7088    -  CDS            lacI (fragment): lac repressor; lacI; The lac repressor binds to the lac operator to inhibit transcription in E. coli. This inhibition can be relieved by adding lactose or isopropyl-β-D-thiogalactopyranoside (IPTG).
   7271..7859    -  rep_origin     ori: high-copy-number ColE1/pMB1/pBR322/pUC origin of replication
   8030..8889    -  CDS            AmpR: β-lactamase; bla; confers resistance to ampicillin, carbenicillin, and related antibiotics
   8890..8994    -  promoter       AmpR promoter: bla
>Addgene plasmid #89443 | CRY2PHR-PSD95FingR-GFP | depositor full sequence | sequence record 173258 | CRY2PHR-PSD95FingR-GFP sequence 9020 bps
GTCGACATTGATTATTGACTAGAGTCATCCTCATCGTCGACATTGATTATTGACTAGTTATTAATAGTAA
TCAATTACGGGGTCATTAGTTCATAGCCCATATATGGAGTTCCGCGTTACATAACTTACGGTAAATGGCC
CGCCTGGCTGACCGCCCAACGACCCCCGCCCATTGACGTCAATAATGACGTATGTTCCCATAGTAACGCC
AATAGGGACTTTCCATTGACGTCAATGGGTGGACTATTTACGGTAAACTGCCCACTTGGCAGTACATCAA
GTGTATCATATGCCAAGTACGCCCCCTATTGACGTCAATGACGGTAAATGGCCCGCCTGGCATTATGCCC
AGTACATGACCTTATGGGACTTTCCTACTTGGCAGTACATCTACGTATTAGTCATCGCTATTACCATGGG
TCGAGGTGAGCCCCACGTTCTGCTTCACTCTCCCCATCTCCCCCCCCTCCCCACCCCCAATTTTGTATTT
ATTTATTTTTTAATTATTTTGTGCAGCGATGGGGGCGGGGGGGGGGGGGGCGCGCGCCAGGCGGGGCGGG
GCGGGGGCGAGGGCGGGGCGGGGCGAGGCGGAGAGGTGCGGCGGCAGCCAATCAGAGCGGCGCGCTCCGA
AAGTTTCCTTTTATGGCGAGGCGGCGGCGGCGGCGGCCCTATAAAAAGCGAAGCGCGCGGCGGGCGGGAG
TCGCTGCGTTGCCTTCGCCCCGTGCCCCGCTCCGCGCCGCCTCGCGCCGCCCGCCCCGGCTCTGACTGAC
CGCGTTACTCCCACAGGTGAGCGGGCGGGACGGCCCTTCTCCTCCGGGCTGTAATTAGCGCTTGGTTTAA
TGACGGCTCGTTTCTTTTCTGTGGCTGCGTGAAAGCCTTAAAGGGCTCCGGGAGGGCCCTTTGTGCGGGG
GGGAGCGGCTCGGGGGGTGCGTGCGTGTGTGTGTGCGTGGGGAGCGCCGCGTGCGGCCCGCGCTGCCCGG
CGGCTGTGAGCGCTGCGGGCGCGGCGCGGGGCTTTGTGCGCTCCGCGTGTGCGCGAGGGGAGCGCGGCCG
GGGGCGGTGCCCCGCGGTGCGGGGGGGCTGCGAGGGGAACAAAGGCTGCGTGCGGGGTGTGTGCGTGGGG
GGGTGAGCAGGGGGTGTGGGCGCGGCGGTCGGGCTGTAACCCCCCCCTGCACCCCCCTCCCCGAGTTGCT
GAGCACGGCCCGGCTTCGGGTGCGGGGCTCCGTGCGGGGCGTGGCGCGGGGCTCGCCGTGCCGGGCGGGG
GGTGGCGGCAGGTGGGGGTGCCGGGCGGGGCGGGGCCGCCTCGGGCCGGGGAGGGCTCGGGGGAGGGGCG
CGGCGGCCCCGGAGCGCCGGCGGCTGTCGAGGCGCGGCGAGCCGCAGCCATTGCCTTTTATGGTAATCGT
GCGAGAGGGCGCAGGGACTTCCTTTGTCCCAAATCTGTGCGGAGCCGAAATCTGGGAGGCGCCGCCGCAC
CCCCTCTAGCGGGCGCGGGGCGAAGCGGTGCGGCGCCGGCAGGAAGGAAATGGGCGGGGAGGGCCTTCGT
GCGTCGCCGCGCCGCCGTCCCCTTCTCCCTCTCCAGCCTCGGGGCTGTCCGCGGGGGGACGGCTGCCTTC
GGGGGGGACGGGGCAGGGCGGGGTTCGGCTTCTGGCGTGTGACCGGCGGCTCTAGAGCCTCTGCTAACCA
TGTTCATGCCTTCTTCTTTTTCCTACAGCTCCTGGGCAACGTGCTGGTTATTGTGCTGTCTCATCATTTT
GGCAAAGAATTCGGTACCACCATGAAGATGGACAAAAAGACTATAGTTTGGTTTAGAAGAGACCTAAGGA
TTGAGGATAATCCTGCATTAGCAGCAGCTGCTCACGAAGGATCTGTTTTTCCTGTCTTCATTTGGTGTCC
TGAAGAAGAAGGACAGTTTTATCCTGGAAGAGCTTCAAGATGGTGGATGAAACAATCACTTGCTCACTTA
TCTCAATCCTTGAAGGCTCTTGGATCTGACCTCACTTTAATCAAAACCCACAACACGATTTCAGCGATCT
TGGATTGTATCCGCGTTACCGGTGCTACAAAAGTCGTCTTTAACCACCTCTATGATCCTGTTTCGTTAGT
TCGGGACCATACCGTAAAGGAGAAGCTGGTGGAACGTGGGATCTCTGTGCAAAGCTACAATGGAGATCTA
TTGTATGAACCGTGGGAGATATACTGCGAAAAGGGCAAACCTTTTACGAGTTTCAATTCTTACTGGAAGA
AATGCTTAGATATGTCGATTGAATCCGTTATGCTTCCTCCTCCTTGGCGGTTGATGCCAATAACTGCAGC
GGCTGAAGCGATTTGGGCGTGTTCGATTGAAGAACTAGGGCTGGAGAATGAGGCCGAGAAACCGAGCAAT
GCGTTGTTAACTAGAGCTTGGTCTCCAGGATGGAGCAATGCTGATAAGTTACTAAATGAGTTCATCGAGA
AGCAGTTGATAGATTATGCAAAGAACAGCAAGAAAGTTGTTGGGAATTCTACTTCACTACTTTCTCCGTA
TCTCCATTTCGGGGAAATAAGCGTCAGACACGTTTTCCAGTGTGCCCGGATGAAACAAATTATATGGGCA
AGAGATAAGAACAGTGAAGGAGAAGAAAGTGCAGATCTTTTTCTTAGGGGAATCGGTTTAAGAGAGTATT
CTCGGTATATATGTTTCAACTTCCCGTTTACTCACGAGCAATCGTTGTTGAGTCATCTTCGGTTTTTCCC
TTGGGATGCTGATGTTGATAAGTTCAAGGCCTGGAGACAAGGCAGGACCGGTTATCCGTTGGTGGATGCC
GGAATGAGAGAGCTTTGGGCTACCGGATGGATGCATAACAGAATAAGAGTGATTGTTTCAAGCTTTGCTG
TGAAGTTTCTTCTCCTTCCATGGAAATGGGGAATGAAGTATTTCTGGGATACACTTTTGGATGCTGATTT
GGAATGTGACATCCTTGGCTGGCAGTATATCTCTGGGAGTATCCCCGATGGCCACGAGCTTGATCGCTTG
GACAATCCCGCGTTACAAGGCGCCAAATATGACCCAGAAGGTGAGTACATAAGGCAATGGCTTCCCGAGC
TTGCGAGATTGCCAACTGAATGGATCCATCATCCATGGGACGCTCCTTTAACCGTACTCAAAGCTTCTGG
TGTGGAACTCGGAACAAACTATGCGAAACCCATTGTAGACATCGACACAGCTCGTGAGCTACTAGCTAAA
GCTATTTCAAGAACCCGTGAAGCACAGATCATGATCGGAGCAGCAGATAGTGCTGGTAGTGCTGGTAGTG
CTGGTCCCGGGATTACAATGCTCGAAGTCAAGGAAGCATCACCAACCAGCATCCAGATCAGCTGGGTGCT
CCACTTGCGCCACGTTCGCTACTACCGCATCACCTACGGTGAAACTGGTGGCAATAGCCCTGTCCAGGAA
TTCACCGTGCCTGGCAGCAAGTCCACTGCTACCATCAGCGGCCTGAAACCTGGTGTCGACTATACCATCA
CGGTGTACGCCGTCACGATCTTCAGCGCCTACCGCTCCGCCTGGCCGCCGATCTCCATCAACTACCGCAC
CGGAACCGATTACAAGGATGACGACGATAAGGGTAGCGGCTCCAGTAGATCTGGGGTGAGCAAGGGCGAG
GAGCTGTTCACCGGGGTGGTGCCCATCCTGGTCGAGCTGGACGGCGACGTAAACGGCCACAAGTTCAGCG
TGTCCGGCGAGGGCGAGGGCGATGCCACCTACGGCAAGCTGACCCTGAAGTTCATCTGCACCACCGGCAA
GCTGCCCGTGCCCTGGCCCACCCTCGTGACCACCCTGACCTACGGCGTGCAGTGCTTCAGCCGCTACCCC
GACCACATGAAGCAGCACGACTTCTTCAAGTCCGCCATGCCCGAAGGCTACGTCCAGGAGCGCACCATCT
TCTTCAAGGACGACGGCAACTACAAGACCCGCGCCGAGGTGAAGTTCGAGGGCGACACCCTGGTGAACCG
CATCGAGCTGAAGGGCATCGACTTCAAGGAGGACGGCAACATCCTGGGGCACAAGCTGGAGTACAACTAC
AACAGCCACAACGTCTATATCATGGCCGACAAGCAGAAGAACGGCATCAAGGTGAACTTCAAGATCCGCC
ACAACATCGAGGACGGCAGCGTGCAGCTCGCCGACCACTACCAGCAGAACACCCCCATCGGCGACGGCCC
CGTGCTGCTGCCCGACAACCACTACCTGAGCACCCAGTCCGCCCTGAGCAAAGACCCCAACGAGAAGCGC
GATCACATGGTCCTGCTGGAGTTCGTGACCGCCGCCGGGATCACTCTCGGCATGGACGAGCTGTACTCTA
GGGGAGCTGGCGCTGGAGCGGGTGCAGGGGCTGGCTCTAGATTCCAGTGCCGGATCTGCATGCGGAACTT
CAGCGACCGGTCCAACCTGAGCAGGCACATCAGAACCCACACCGGAGAAAAGCCCTTCGCCTGCGACATT
TGCGGCCGGAAGTTCGCCATCAGCAGCAACCTGAACAGCCACACCAAGATCCACACTGGCAGCCAGAAAC
CTTTCCAGTGCAGAATTTGTATGAGAAACTTTAGCAGAAGCGACAACCTGGCCAGACACATCCGGACACA
TACTGGTGAAAAACCTTTTGCCTGTGATATCTGTGGCAGAAAGTTTGCCACCTCCGGCAATCTGACCCGG
CACACAAAGATTCACCTGCGGGGCAGCCAGCTATCGATTGTCGACGCTCCTGAACAACGTGAAGGTGCTT
CTCAAGTTTCTGTTTCTGTTACTTTTGAAGATGTTGCTGTTCTTTTTACTCGTGATGAATGGAAAAAACT
TGATCTTTCTCAACGTTCTCTTTATCGTGAAGTTATGCTTGAAAATTATTCTAATCTTGCTTCTATGGCT
TAAACGCGTTGTACAAGTAAAGCGGCCCCGGACTCGAGGCCGCAGGTAAGTATCAAGGTTACAAGACAGG
TTTAAGGAGACCAATAGAAACTGGGCTTGTCGAGACAGAGAAGACTCTTGCGTTTCTGATAGGCACCTAT
TGGTCTTACTGACATCCACTTTGCCTTTCTCTCCACAGGTGTCGACAATCAACCTCTGGATTACAAAATT
TGTGAAAGATTGACTGGTATTCTTAACTATGTTGCTCCTTTTACGCTATGTGGATACGCTGCTTTAATGC
CTTTGTATCATGCTATTGCTTCCCGTATGGCTTTCATTTTCTCCTCCTTGTATAAATCCTGGTTGCTGTC
TCTTTATGAGGAGTTGTGGCCCGTTGTCAGGCAACGTGGCGTGGTGTGCACTGTGTTTGCTGACGCAACC
CCCACTGGTTGGGGCATTGCCACCACCTGTCAGCTCCTTTCCGGGACTTTCGCTTTCCCCCTCCCTATTG
CCACGGCGGAACTCATCGCCGCCTGCCTTGCCCGCTGCTGGACAGGGGCTCGGCTGTTGGGCACTGACAA
TTCCGTGGTGTTGTCGGGGAAGCTGACGTCCTTTCCATGGCTGCTCGCCTGTGTTGCCACCTGGATTCTG
CGCGGGACGTCCTTCTGCTACGTCCCTTCGGCCCTCAATCCAGCGGACCTTCCTTCCCGCGGCCTGCTGC
CGGCTCTGCGGCCTCTTCCGCGTCTTCGCCTTCGCCCTCAGACGAGTCGGATCTCCCTTTGGGCCGCCTC
CCCGCCTGGAATTCGAGCTCGGTACGATCAGCCTCGACTGTGCCTTCTAGTTGCCAGCCATCTGTTGTTT
GCCCCTCCCCCGTGCCTTCCTTGACCCTGGAAGGTGCCACTCCCACTGTCCTTTCCTAATAAAATGAGGA
AATTGCATCGCATTGTCTGAGTAGGTGTCATTCTATTCTGGGGGGTGGGGTGGGGCAGGACAGCAAGGGG
GAGGATTGGGAAGACAATAGCAGGCCAGCTTTTGTTCCCTTTAGGGTTAATTGCGCGCTTGGCGCTAATC
ATGGTCATAGCTGTTTCCACTCCTCAGGTGCAGGCTGCCTATCAGAAGGTGGTGGCTGGTGTGGCCAATG
CCCTGGCTCACAAATACCACTGAGATCGTTTTCCCTCTGCCAAAAATTATGGGGACATCATGAAGCCCCT
TGAGCATCTGACTTCTGGCTAATAAAGGAAATTTATTTTCATTGCAATAGTGTGTTGAATTTTTTGTGTC
TCTCACTCGGAAGGACATATGGGAGGGCAAATCATTTAAAACATCAGAATGAGTATTTGGTTTAGAGTTT
GGCAACATATGCCATATGCTGGCTGCCATGAACAAAGGTGGCTATAAAGAGGTCATCAGTATATGAAACA
GCCCCCTGCTGTCCATTCCTTATTCCATAGAAAAGCCTTGACTTGAGGTTAGATTTTTTTTTATATTTTG
TTTGTGTTATTTTTTTCTTTAACATCCCTAAAATTTTCCTTACATGTTTTACTAGCCAGATTTTTCCTCC
TCTCCTGACTACTCCCAGTCATAGCTGTCCCTCTTCTCTTATGAAGATCCCTCGACCTGCAGCCCAAGCT
TGGCGTAATCATGGTCATAGCTGTTTCCTGTGTGAAATTGTTATCCGCTCACAATTCCACACAACATACG
AGCCGGAAGCATAAAGTGTAAAGCCTGGGGTGCCTAATGAGTGAGCTAACTCACATTAATTGCGTTGCGC
TCACTGCCCGCTTTCCAGTCGGGAAACCTGTCGTGCCAGCGGATCCGCATCTCAATTAGTCAGCAACCAT
AGTCCCGCCCCTAACTCCGCCCATCCCGCCCCTAACTCCGCCCAGTTCCGCCCATTCTCCGCCCCATGGC
TGACTAATTTTTTTTATTTATGCAGAGGCCGAGGCCGCCTCGGCCTCTGAGCTATTCCAGAAGTAGTGAG
GAGGCTTTTTTGGAGGCCTAGGCTTTTGCAAAAAGCTAACTTGTTTATTGCAGCTTATAATGGTTACAAA
TAAAGCAATAGCATCACAAATTTCACAAATAAAGCATTTTTTTCACTGCATTCTAGTTGTGGTTTGTCCA
AACTCATCAATGTATCTTATCATGTCTGGATCCGCTGCATTAATGAATCGGCCAACGCGCGGGGAGAGGC
GGTTTGCGTATTGGGCGCTCTTCCGCTTCCTCGCTCACTGACTCGCTGCGCTCGGTCGTTCGGCTGCGGC
GAGCGGTATCAGCTCACTCAAAGGCGGTAATACGGTTATCCACAGAATCAGGGGATAACGCAGGAAAGAA
CATGTGAGCAAAAGGCCAGCAAAAGGCCAGGAACCGTAAAAAGGCCGCGTTGCTGGCGTTTTTCCATAGG
CTCCGCCCCCCTGACGAGCATCACAAAAATCGACGCTCAAGTCAGAGGTGGCGAAACCCGACAGGACTAT
AAAGATACCAGGCGTTTCCCCCTGGAAGCTCCCTCGTGCGCTCTCCTGTTCCGACCCTGCCGCTTACCGG
ATACCTGTCCGCCTTTCTCCCTTCGGGAAGCGTGGCGCTTTCTCAATGCTCACGCTGTAGGTATCTCAGT
TCGGTGTAGGTCGTTCGCTCCAAGCTGGGCTGTGTGCACGAACCCCCCGTTCAGCCCGACCGCTGCGCCT
TATCCGGTAACTATCGTCTTGAGTCCAACCCGGTAAGACACGACTTATCGCCACTGGCAGCAGCCACTGG
TAACAGGATTAGCAGAGCGAGGTATGTAGGCGGTGCTACAGAGTTCTTGAAGTGGTGGCCTAACTACGGC
TACACTAGAAGGACAGTATTTGGTATCTGCGCTCTGCTGAAGCCAGTTACCTTCGGAAAAAGAGTTGGTA
GCTCTTGATCCGGCAAACAAACCACCGCTGGTAGCGGTGGTTTTTTTGTTTGCAAGCAGCAGATTACGCG
CAGAAAAAAAGGATCTCAAGAAGATCCTTTGATCTTTTCTACGGGGTCTGACGCTCAGTGGAACGAAAAC
TCACGTTAAGGGATTTTGGTCATGAGATTATCAAAAAGGATCTTCACCTAGATCCTTTTAAATTAAAAAT
GAAGTTTTAAATCAATCTAAAGTATATATGAGTAAACTTGGTCTGACAGTTACCAATGCTTAATCAGTGA
GGCACCTATCTCAGCGATCTGTCTATTTCGTTCATCCATAGTTGCCTGACTCCCCGTCGTGTAGATAACT
ACGATACGGGAGGGCTTACCATCTGGCCCCAGTGCTGCAATGATACCGCGAGACCCACGCTCACCGGCTC
CAGATTTATCAGCAATAAACCAGCCAGCCGGAAGGGCCGAGCGCAGAAGTGGTCCTGCAACTTTATCCGC
CTCCATCCAGTCTATTAATTGTTGCCGGGAAGCTAGAGTAAGTAGTTCGCCAGTTAATAGTTTGCGCAAC
GTTGTTGCCATTGCTACAGGCATCGTGGTGTCACGCTCGTCGTTTGGTATGGCTTCATTCAGCTCCGGTT
CCCAACGATCAAGGCGAGTTACATGATCCCCCATGTTGTGCAAAAAAGCGGTTAGCTCCTTCGGTCCTCC
GATCGTTGTCAGAAGTAAGTTGGCCGCAGTGTTATCACTCATGGTTATGGAGCACTGCATAATTCTCTTA
CTGTCATGCCATCCGTAAGATGCTTTTCTGTGACTGGTGAGTACTCAACCAAGTCATTCTGAGAATAGTG
TATGCGGCGACCGAGTTGCTCTTGCCCGGCGTCAATACGGGATAATACCGCGCCACATAGCAGAACTTTA
AAAGTGCTCATCATTGGAAAACGTTCTTCGGGGCGAAAACTCTCAAGGATCTTACCGCTGTTGAGATCCA
GTTCGATGTAACCCACTCGTGCACCCAACTGATCTTCAGCATCTTTTACTTTCACCAGCGTTTCTGGGTG
AGCAAAAACAGGAAGGCAAAATGCCGCAAAAAAGGGAATAAGGGCGACACGGAAATGTTGAATACTCATA
CTCTTCCTTTTTCAATATTATTGAAGCATTTATCAGGGTTATTGTCTCATGAGCGGATACATATTTGAAT
GTATTTAGAAAAATAAACAAATAGGGGTTCCGCGCACATTTCCCCGAAAAGTGCCACCTG
