>Addgene plasmid #89443 | CRY2PHR-PSD95FingR-GFP | addgene partial sequence | sequence record 176459 | Addgene Partial NGS Result
GAGCGCCGGCGGCTGTCGAGGCGCGGCGAGCCGCAGCCATTGCCTTTTATGGTAATCGTGCGAGAGGGCG
CAGGGACTTCCTTTGTCCCAAATCTGTGCGGAGCCGAAATCTGGGAGGCGCCGCCGCACCCCCTCTAGCG
GGCGCGGGGCGAAGCGGTGCGGCGCCGGCAGGAAGGAAATGGGCGGGGAGGGCCTTCGTGCGTCGCCGCG
CCGCCGTCCCCTTCTCCCTCTCCAGCCTCGGGGCTGTCCGCGGGGGGACGGCTGCCTTCGGGGGGGACGG
GGCAGGGCGGGGTTCGGCTTCTGGCGTGTGACCGGCGGCTCTAGAGCCTCTGCTAACCATGTTCATGCCT
TCTTCTTTTTCCTACAGCTCCTGGGCAACGTGCTGGTTATTGTGCTGTCTCATCATTTTGGCAAAGAATT
CGGTACCACCATGAAGATGGACAAAAAGACTATAGTTTGGTTTAGAAGAGACCTAAGGATTGAGGATAAT
CCTGCATTAGCAGCAGCTGCTCACGAAGGATCTGTTTTTCCTGTCTTCATTTGGTGTCCTGAAGAAGAAG
GACAGTTTTATCCTGGAAGAGCTTCAAGATGGTGGATGAAACAATCACTTGCTCACTTATCTCAATCCTT
GAAGGCTCTTGGATCTGACCTCACTTTAATCAAAACCCACAACACGATTTCAGCGATCTTGGATTGTATC
CGCGTTACCGGTGCTACAAAAGTCGTCTTTAACCACCTCTATGATCCTGTTTCGTTAGTTCGGGACCATA
CCGTAAAGGAGAAGCTGGTGGAACGTGGGATCTCTGTGCAAAGCTACAATGGAGATCTATTGTATGAACC
GTGGGAGATATACTGCGAAAAGGGCAAACCTTTTACGAGTTTCAATTCTTACTGGAAGAAATGCTTAGAT
ATGTCGATTGAATCCGTTATGCTTCCTCCTCCTTGGCGGTTGATGCCAATAACTGCAGCGGCTGAAGCGA
TTTGGGCGTGTTCGATTGAAGAACTAGGGCTGGAGAATGAGGCCGAGAAACCGAGCAATGCGTTGTTAAC
TAGAGCTTGGTCTCCAGGATGGAGCAATGCTGATAAGTTACTAAATGAGTTCATCGAGAAGCAGTTGATA
GATTATGCAAAGAACAGCAAGAAAGTTGTTGGGAATTCTACTTCACTACTTTCTCCGTATCTCCATTTCG
GGGAAATAAGCGTCAGACACGTTTTCCAGTGTGCCCGGATGAAACAAATTATATGGGCAAGAGATAAGAA
CAGTGAAGGAGAAGAAAGTGCAGATCTTTTTCTTAGGGGAATCGGTTTAAGAGAGTATTCTCGGTATATA
TGTTTCAACTTCCCGTTTACTCACGAGCAATCGTTGTTGAGTCATCTTCGGTTTTTCCCTTGGGATGCTG
ATGTTGATAAGTTCAAGGCCTGGAGACAAGGCAGGACCGGTTATCCGTTGGTGGATGCCGGAATGAGAGA
GCTTTGGGCTACCGGATGGATGCATAACAGAATAAGAGTGATTGTTTCAAGCTTTGCTGTGAAGTTTCTT
CTCCTTCCATGGAAATGGGGAATGAAGTATTTCTGGGATACACTTTTGGATGCTGATTTGGAATGTGACA
TCCTTGGCTGGCAGTATATCTCTGGGAGTATCCCCGATGGCCACGAGCTTGATCGCTTGGACAATCCCGC
GTTACAAGGCGCCAAATATGACCCAGAAGGTGAGTACATAAGGCAATGGCTTCCCGAGCTTGCGAGATTG
CCAACTGAATGGATCCATCATCCATGGGACGCTCCTTTAACCGTACTCAAAGCTTCTGGTGTGGAACTCG
GAACAAACTATGCGAAACCCATTGTAGACATCGACACAGCTCGTGAGCTACTAGCTAAAGCTATTTCAAG
AACCCGTGAAGCACAGATCATGATCGGAGCAGCAGATAGTGCTGGTAGTGCTGGTAGTGCTGGTCCCGGG
ATTACAATGCTCGAAGTCAAGGAAGCATCACCAACCAGCATCCAGATCAGCTGGGTGCTCCACTTGCGCC
ACGTTCGCTACTACCGCATCACCTACGGTGAAACTGGTGGCAATAGCCCTGTCCAGGAATTCACCGTGCC
TGGCAGCAAGTCCACTGCTACCATCAGCGGCCTGAAACCTGGTGTCGACTATACCATCACGGTGTACGCC
GTCACGATCTTCAGCGCCTACCGCTCCGCCTGGCCGCCGATCTCCATCAACTACCGCACCGGAACCGATT
ACAAGGATGACGACGATAAGGGTAGCGGCTCCAGTAGATCTGGGGTGAGCAAGGGCGAGGAGCTGTTCAC
CGGGGTGGTGCCCATCCTGGTCGAGCTGGACGGCGACGTAAACGGCCACAAGTTCAGCGTGTCCGGCGAG
GGCGAGGGCGATGCCACCTACGGCAAGCTGACCCTGAAGTTCATCTGCACCACCGGCAAGCTGCCCGTGC
CCTGGCCCACCCTCGTGACCACCCTGACCTACGGCGTGCAGTGCTTCAGCCGCTACCCCGACCACATGAA
GCAGCACGACTTCTTCAAGTCCGCCATGCCCGAAGGCTACGTCCAGGAGCGCACCATCTTCTTCAAGGAC
GACGGCAACTACAAGACCCGCGCCGAGGTGAAGTTCGAGGGCGACACCCTGGTGAACCGCATCGAGCTGA
AGGGCATCGACTTCAAGGAGGACGGCAACATCCTGGGGCACAAGCTGGAGTACAACTACAACAGCCACAA
CGTCTATATCATGGCCGACAAGCAGAAGAACGGCATCAAGGTGAACTTCAAGATCCGCCACAACATCGAG
GACGGCAGCGTGCAGCTCGCCGACCACTACCAGCAGAACACCCCCATCGGCGACGGCCCCGTGCTGCTGC
CCGACAACCACTACCTGAGCACCCAGTCCGCCCTGAGCAAAGACCCCAACGAGAAGCGCGATCACATGGT
CCTGCTGGAGTTCGTGACCGCCGCCGGGATCACTCTCGGCATGGACGAGCTGTACTCTAGGGGAGCTGGC
GCTGGAGCGGGTGCAGGGGCTGGCTCTAGATTCCAGTGCCGGATCTGCATGCGGAACTTCAGCGACCGGT
CCAACCTGAGCAGGCACATCAGAACCCACACCGGAGAAAAGCCCTTCGCCTGCGACATTTGCGGCCGGAA
GTTCGCCATCAGCAGCAACCTGAACAGCCACACCAAGATCCACACTGGCAGCCAGAAACCTTTCCAGTGC
AGAATTTGTATGAGAAACTTTAGCAGAAGCGACAACCTGGCCAGACACATCCGGACACATACTGGTGAAA
AACCTTTTGCCTGTGATATCTGTGGCAGAAAGTTTGCCACCTCCGGCAATCTGACCCGGCACACAAAGAT
TCACCTGCGGGGCAGCCAGCTATCGATTGTCGACGCTCCTGAACAACGTGAAGGTGCTTCTCAAGTTTCT
GTTTCTGTTACTTTTGAAGATGTTGCTGTTCTTTTTACTCGTGATGAATGGAAAAAACTTGATCTTTCTC
AACGTTCTCTTTATCGTGAAGTTATGCTTGAAAATTATTCTAATCTTGCTTCTATGGCTTAAACGCGTTG
TACAAGTAAAGCGGCCCCGGACTCGAGGCCGCAGGTAAGTATCAAGGTTACAAGACAGGTTTAAGGAGAC
CAATAGAAACTGGGCTTGTCGAGACAGAGAAGACTCTTGCGTTTCTGATAGGCACCTATTGGTCTTACTG
ACATCCACTTTGCCTTTCTCTCCACAGGTGTCGACAATCAACCTCTGGATTACAAAATTTGTGAAAGATT
GACTGGTATTCTTAACTATGTTGCTCCTTTTACGCTATGTGGATACGCTGCTTTAATGCCTTTGTATCAT
GCTATTGCTTCCCGTATGGCTTTCATTTTCTCCTCCTTGTATAAATCCTGGTTGCTGTCTCTTTATGAGG
AGTTGTGGCCCGTTGTCAGGCAACGTGGCGTGGTGTGCACTGTGTTTGCTGACGCAACCCCCACTGGTTG
GGGCATTGCCACCACCTGTCAGCTCCTTTCCGGGACTTTCGCTTTCCCCCTCCCTATTGCCACGGCGGAA
CTCATCGCCGCCTGCCTTGCCCGCTGCTGGACAGGGGCTCGGCTGTTGGGCACTGACAATTCCGTGGTGT
TGTCGGGGAAGCTGACGTCCTTTCCATGGCTGCTCGCCTGTGTTGCCACCTGGATTCTGCGCGGGACGTC
CTTCTGCTACGTCCCTTCGGCCCTCAATCCAGCGGACCTTCCTTCCCGCGGCCTGCTGCCGGCTCTGCGG
CCTCTTCCGCGTCTTCGCCTTCGCCCTCAGACGAGTCGGATCTCCCTTTGGGCCGCCTCCCCGCCTGGAA
TTCGAGCTCGGTACGATCAGCCTCGACTGTGCCTTCTAGTTGCCAGCCATCTGTTGTTTGCCCCTCCCCC
GTGCCTTCCTTGACCCTGGAAGGTGCCACTCCCACTGTCCTTTCCTAATAAAATGAGGAAATTGCATCGC
ATTGTCTGAGTAGGTGTCATTCTATTCTGGGGGGTGGGGTGGGGCAGGACAGCAAGGGGGAGGATTGGGA
AGACAATAGCCCAGCTTTTGTTCCCTTTAGTGAGGGTTAATTGCGCGCTTGGCGTAATCATGGTCATAGC
TGTTTCCTGTGTGAAATTGTTATCCGCTAATTCACTCCTCAGGTGCAGGCTGCCTATCAGAAGGTGGTGG
CTGGTGTGGCCAATGCCCTGGCTCACAAATACCACTGAGATCGATCTTTTTCCCTCTGCCAAAAATTATG
GGGACATCATGAAGCCCCTTGAGCATCTGACTTCTGGCTAATAAAGGAAATTTATTTTCATTGCAATAGT
GTGTTGGAATTTTTTGTGTCTCTCACTCGGAAGGACATATGGGAGGGCAAATCATTTAAAACATCAGAAT
GAGTATTTGGTTTAGAGTTTGGCAACATATGCCCATATGCTGGCTGCCATGAACAAAGGTTGGCTATAAA
GAGGTCATCAGTATATGAAACAGCCCCCTGCTGTCCATTCCTTATTCCATAGAAAAGCCTTGACTTGAGG
TTAGATTTTTTTTATATTTTGTTTTGTGTTATTTTTTTCTTTAACATCCCTAAAATTTTCCTTACATGTT
TTACTAGCCAGATTTTTCCTCCTCTCCTGACTACTCCCAGTCATAGCTGTCCCTCTTCTCTTATGGAGAT
CCCTCGACCTGCAGCCCAAGCTTGGCGTAATCATGGTCATAGCTGTTTCCTGTGTGAAATTGTTATCCGC
TCACAATTCCACACAACATACGAGCCGGAAGCATAAAGTGTAAAGCCTGGGGTGCCTAATGAGTGAGCTA
ACTCACATTAATTGCGTTGCGCTCACTGCCCGCTTTCCAGTCGGGAAACCTGTCGTGCCAGCGGATCCGC
ATCTCAATTAGTCAGCAACCATAGTCCCGCCCCTAACTCCGCCCATCCCGCCCCTAACTCCGCCCAGTTC
CGCCCATTCTCCGCCCCATGGCTGACTAATTTTTTTTATTTATGCAGAGGCCGAGGCCGCCTCGGCCTCT
GAGCTATTCCAGAAGTAGTGAGGAGGCTTTTTTGGAGGCCTAGGCTTTTGCAAAAAGCTAACTTGTTTAT
TGCAGCTTATAATGGTTACAAATAAAGCAATAGCATCACAAATTTCACAAATAAAGCATTTTTTTCACTG
CATTCTAGTTGTGGTTTGTCCAAACTCATCAATGTATCTTATCATGTCTGGATCCGCTGCATTAATGAAT
CGGCCAACGCGCGGGGAGAGGCGGTTTGCGTATTGGGCGCTCTTCCGCTTCCTCGCTCACTGACTCGCTG
CGCTCGGTCGTTCGGCTGCGGCGAGCGGTATCAGCTCACTCAAAGGCGGTAATACGGTTATCCACAGAAT
CAGGGGATAACGCAGGAAAGAACATGTGAGCAAAAGGCCAGCAAAAGGCCAGGAACCGTAAAAAGGCCGC
GTTGCTGGCGTTTTTCCATAGGCTCCGCCCCCCTGACGAGCATCACAAAAATCGACGCTCAAGTCAGAGG
TGGCGAAACCCGACAGGACTATAAAGATACCAGGCGTTTCCCCCTGGAAGCTCCCTCGTGCGCTCTCCTG
TTCCGACCCTGCCGCTTACCGGATACCTGTCCGCCTTTCTCCCTTCGGGAAGCGTGGCGCTTTCTCATAG
CTCACGCTGTAGGTATCTCAGTTCGGTGTAGGTCGTTCGCTCCAAGCTGGGCTGTGTGCACGAACCCCCC
GTTCAGCCCGACCGCTGCGCCTTATCCGGTAACTATCGTCTTGAGTCCAACCCGGTAAGACACGACTTAT
CGCCACTGGCAGCAGCCACTGGTAACAGGATTAGCAGAGCGAGGTATGTAGGCGGTGCTACAGAGTTCTT
GAAGTGGTGGCCTAACTACGGCTACACTAGAAGAACAGTATTTGGTATCTGCGCTCTGCTGAAGCCAGTT
ACCTTCGGAAAAAGAGTTGGTAGCTCTTGATCCGGCAAACAAACCACCGCTGGTAGCGGTGGTTTTTTTG
TTTGCAAGCAGCAGATTACGCGCAGAAAAAAAGGATCTCAAGAAGATCCTTTGATCTTTTCTACGGGGTC
TGACGCTCAGTGGAACGAAAACTCACGTTAAGGGATTTTGGTCATGAGATTATCAAAAAGGATCTTCACC
TAGATCCTTTTAAATTAAAAATGAAGTTTTAAATCAATCTAAAGTATATATGAGTAAACTTGGTCTGACA
GTTACCAATGCTTAATCAGTGAGGCACCTATCTCAGCGATCTGTCTATTTCGTTCATCCATAGTTGCCTG
ACTCCCCGTCGTGTAGATAACTACGATACGGGAGGGCTTACCATCTGGCCCCAGTGCTGCAATGATACCG
CGAGACCCACGCTCACCGGCTCCAGATTTATCAGCAATAAACCAGCCAGCCGGAAGGGCCGAGCGCAGAA
GTGGTCCTGCAACTTTATCCGCCTCCATCCAGTCTATTAATTGTTGCCGGGAAGCTAGAGTAAGTAGTTC
GCCAGTTAATAGTTTGCGCAACGTTGTTGCCATTGCTACAGGCATCGTGGTGTCACGCTCGTCGTTTGGT
ATGGCTTCATTCAGCTCCGGTTCCCAACGATCAAGGCGAGTTACATGATCCCCCATGTTGTGCAAAAAAG
CGGTTAGCTCCTTCGGTCCTCCGATCGTTGTCAGAAGTAAGTTGGCCGCAGTGTTATCACTCATGGTTAT
GGCAGCACTGCATAATTCTCTTACTGTCATGCCATCCGTAAGATGCTTTTCTGTGACTGGTGAGTACTCA
ACCAAGTCATTCTGAGAATAGTGTATGCGGCGACCGAGTTGCTCTTGCCCGGCGTCAATACGGGATAATA
CCGCGCCACATAGCAGAACTTTAAAAGTGCTCATCATTGGAAAACGTTCTTCGGGGCGAAAACTCTCAAG
GATCTTACCGCTGTTGAGATCCAGTTCGATGTAACCCACTCGTGCACCCAACTGATCTTCAGCATCTTTT
ACTTTCACCAGCGTTTCTGGGTGAGCAAAAACAGGAAGGCAAAATGCCGCAAAAAAGGGAATAAGGGCGA
CACGGAAATGTTGAATACTCATACTCTTCCTTTTTCAATATTATTGAAGCATTTATCAGGGTTATTGTCT
CATGAGCGGATACATATTTGAATGTATTTAGAAAAATAAACAAATAGGGGTTCCGCGCACATTTCCCCGA
AAAGTGCCACCTGGGTCGACATTGATTAT
